>Addgene plasmid #208589 | CMV-SynCas.v10 mammalian expression | addgene full sequence | sequence record 418033 | Addgene NGS Result
ATAACTACGATACGGGAGGGCTTACCATCTGGCCCCAGTGCTGCAATGATACCGCGAGACCCACGCTCAC
CGGCTCCAGATTTATCAGCAATAAACCAGCCAGCCGGAAGGGCCGAGCGCAGAAGTGGTCCTGCAACTTT
ATCCGCCTCCATCCAGTCTATTAATTGTTGCCGGGAAGCTAGAGTAAGTAGTTCGCCAGTTAATAGTTTG
CGCAACGTTGTTGCCATTGCTACAGGCATCGTGGTGTCACGCTCGTCGTTTGGTATGGCTTCATTCAGCT
CCGGTTCCCAACGATCAAGGCGAGTTACATGATCCCCCATGTTGTGCAAAAAAGCGGTTAGCTCCTTCGG
TCCTCCGATCGTTGTCAGAAGTAAGTTGGCCGCAGTGTTATCACTCATGGTTATGGCAGCACTGCATAAT
TCTCTTACTGTCATGCCATCCGTAAGATGCTTTTCTGTGACTGGTGAGTACTCAACCAAGTCATTCTGAG
AATAGTGTATGCGGCGACCGAGTTGCTCTTGCCCGGCGTCAATACGGGATAATACCGCGCCACATAGCAG
AACTTTAAAAGTGCTCATCATTGGAAAACGTTCTTCGGGGCGAAAACTCTCAAGGATCTTACCGCTGTTG
AGATCCAGTTCGATGTAACCCACTCGTGCACCCAACTGATCTTCAGCATCTTTTACTTTCACCAGCGTTT
CTGGGTGAGCAAAAACAGGAAGGCAAAATGCCGCAAAAAAGGGAATAAGGGCGACACGGAAATGTTGAAT
ACTCATACTCTTCCTTTTTCAATATTATTGAAGCATTTATCAGGGTTATTGTCTCATGAGCGGATACATA
TTTGAATGTATTTAGAAAAATAAACAAATAGGGGTTCCGCGCACATTTCCCCGAAAAGTGCCACCTGACG
TCGACGGATCGGGAGATCGATCTCCCGATCCCCTAGGGTCGACTCTCAGTACAATCTGCTCTGATGCCGC
ATAGTTAAGCCAGTATCTGCTCCCTGCTTGTGTGTTGGAGGTCGCTGAGTAGTGCGCGAGCAAAATTTAA
GCTACAACAAGGCAAGGCTTGACCGACAATTGCATGAAGAATCTGCTTAGGGTTAGGCGTTTTGCGCTGC
TTCGCGATGTACGGGCCAGATATACGCGTTGACATTGATTATTGACTAGTTATTAATAGTAATCAATTAC
GGGGTCATTAGTTCATAGCCCATATATGGAGTTCCGCGTTACATAACTTACGGTAAATGGCCCGCCTGGC
TGACCGCCCAACGACCCCCGCCCATTGACGTCAATAATGACGTATGTTCCCATAGTAACGCCAATAGGGA
CTTTCCATTGACGTCAATGGGTGGAGTATTTACGGTAAACTGCCCACTTGGCAGTACATCAAGTGTATCA
TATGCCAAGTACGCCCCCTATTGACGTCAATGACGGTAAATGGCCCGCCTGGCATTATGCCCAGTACATG
ACCTTATGGGACTTTCCTACTTGGCAGTACATCTACGTATTAGTCATCGCTATTACCATGGTGATGCGGT
TTTGGCAGTACATCAATGGGCGTGGATAGCGGTTTGACTCACGGGGATTTCCAAGTCTCCACCCCATTGA
CGTCAATGGGAGTTTGTTTTGGCACCAAAATCAACGGGACTTTCCAAAATGTCGTAACAACTCCGCCCCA
TTGACGCAAATGGGCGGTAGGCGTGTACGGTGGGAGGTCTATATAAGCAGAGCTGGTTTAGTGAACCGTC
AGATCCGCTAGAGATCCGCGGCCGCATGACGACTACTATGAAGATTTCAATTGAATTCCTCGAGCCGTTT
CGGATGACCAAATGGCAGGAAAGCACTAGGCGAAACAAGAACAACAAGGAATTTGTTCGCGGCCAAGCTT
TTGCAAGATGGCATAGAAATAAGAAGGATAACACAAAAGGGCGGCCTTACATAACTGGGACATTGCTGCG
GTCCGCAGTAATTAGAAGCGCGGAAAACCTGCTGACATTGAGTGATGGGAAAATTAGCGAAAAGACATGT
TGTCCTGGGAAATTTGATACGGAAGATAAAGACAGGTTGCTGCAATTGAGGCAGCGGTCCACCCTTCGTT
GGACCGATAAGAACCCCTGTCCAGATAACGCTGAAACTTACTGCCCGTTTTGCGAACTTCTCGGGAGATC
CGGTAACGATGGAAAGAAGGCTGAGAAGAAGGATTGGCGCTTTCGTATTCATTTTGGCAATCTTTCCCTT
CCAGGGAAGCCCGATTTCGACGGGCCAAAAGCTATAGGCAGCCAACGGGTACTTAACAGGGTCGATTTCA
AATCCGGTAAGGCCCATGACTTCTTTAAGGCTTACGAAGTCGACCATACTAGGTTTCCCCGCTTCGAAGG
GGAGATTACCATAGATAATAAAGTCAGCGCTGAAGCCAGGAAACTGCTCTGTGATTCTCTCAAGTTTACG
GATCGGCTGTGTGGAGCTCTGTGCGTAATCAGGTTCGATGAATATACACCAGCAGCCGATAGTGGGAAAC
AAACCGAAAATGTCCAAGCAGAACCGAATGCTAATCTCGCTGAAAAGACCGCAGAGCAAATTATTAGCAT
TCTGGACGATAATAAGAAAACCGAATATACCCGCCTGCTTGCTGATGCTATTCGTTCACTCCGCCGCTCT
AGTAAACTTGTCGCTGGCTTGCCAAAGGATCATGACGGGAAGGATGACCATTACCTCTGGGATATCGGCA
AGAAGAAGAAAGACGAAAACTCTGTCACTATTAGGCAAATCCTTACGACCTCAGCAGACACCAAGGAACT
CAAGAATGCCGGAAAATGGAGAGAATTCTGCGAGAAGCTGGGTGAAGCGCTGTACCTCAAGAGTAAAGAC
ATGAGTGGCGGCCTGAAAATTACTCGGAGAATACTGGGCGATGCTGAATTCCATGGAAAGCCCGATCGGC
TTGAAAAGAGCCGGTCTGTGTCAATCGGATCTGTGTTGAAAGAAACTGTGGTATGCGGCGAACTGGTCGC
TAAAACGCCCTTCTTCTTCGGAGCGATAGACGAAGATGCAAAACAAACCGACCTGCAAGTACTCCTCACT
CCCGATAACAAGTATAGACTGCCAAGAAGCGCCGTGCGAGGTATACTCCGTCGAGATCTTCAAACCTATT
TTGATAGCCCATGCAATGCTGAGTTGGGTGGACGGCCATGCATGTGTAAGACGTGTAGGATTATGAGAGG
GATCACGGTGATGGATGCGCGCAGTGAGTACAATGCCCCGCCAGAAATAAGGCATCGTACCCGCATTAAT
CCCTTCACAGGCACGGTTGCGGAAGGTGCCCTGTTTAATATGGAAGTAGCCCCCGAGGGGATTGTCTTTC
CATTTCAACTCCGGTACCGGGGCTCTGAAGATGGGCTGCCCGATGCACTGAAAACGGTGTTGAAATGGTG
GGCTGAGGGGCAGGCATTCATGAGTGGCGCTGCCTCAACCGGGAAGGGCCGATTCCGGATGGAAAATGCT
AAATATGAAACGCTGGATCTGAGCGACGAGAATCAAAGGAATGACTATCTTAAGAATTGGGGATGGCGTG
ACGAGAAGGGGCTCGAGGAACTGAAGAAACGACTGAACTCAGGTCTGCCAGAGCCCGGTAATTATAGGGA
TCCAAAATGGACAAAAGTAGGGTATGAGATTAAAATACAGTCGCCCCTTCTTAGCAACGATCCTATCGCA
GCATTGTTCGACACTGCAAACCACGACGCGGTCGCGTATAAGAAACGAGTGTGGGAGAACGGACGTATCA
TAGAGCGACACACTTTCAAAGGAGAGTCTATACGAGGGGTGCTGCGCACTGCACTTGGGCGTGAGTACGG
ATTGTTCGAATTAAAACACGAAGACTGTCCTTGTAGTCTTTGCACAATTTTCGGTAACGAACACGAAGCG
GGCAAAATACGTTTCGAAGACTTAGAAATCGAGGACGGTGTTGCCGAAAAGCACTTCGATCACGTTGCTA
TCGATCGCTTCACAGGCGGAGCCGTAGACAAGAAGAAATTCGACGATTTCTCTTTAGCTGGTTCCCCGGG
AAAGCCCATTAAACTCAAAGGGTGCTTTTGGTTGCGTGCGGATATATTTAGTGACGAGAAGAAGGACGAG
AAGAAGAAAATAATAAACGCTCTTTGTGACGTGCGTGATGGCTTGTACCCTCTCGGTGGCAAGGGCGGTG
TCGGATACGGGTGGGTAAAAGAGCTGAGAATAACGGACGGCCCAGACGATTTTAAGCTCCCGGAACCGAA
ATGTAAGGAAATTCCGCCAGACGGTACTCCAAGCGATTACCCTTTTCCGCAGTTAAAGCCACTGCAAACA
GAGAAGGATAAAGTTTACTCGCCCCACTACTTTCTGAAACCAGCAGAGAAGAAAGTTGACCGGAACTGGG
AAAAGCGGCTGATCGGACACGAGCGTTTCGATAAGGACCTGTTGACTGGTAAAATTGAGTGTACACTGAA
AACGCTGAGCCCTTTAATAATACCGGACAGTGAGGTCGTTACGGAGAACGGAAACGGCCACAAGTCTTAC
CAGTTCTTCAGATTAAATAATGAAATCATCATTCCGGGAAGCGAAATTCGGGGTATGATCAGTTCCGTGT
ACGAAGCACTTACTAACTCTTGCTTCCGTGTCGTGGACGACATCATCCCGGTGGTGATCTCCCGTAGCGT
GTCACCGTACCAGATCGCTCAGAAGCTGCCCAGTCCGGATCTGCGTCCTTGCGAGCGTGAGATTCTTGAG
GACTCAGAAATTGGATCTTTAGACAAGTGTTCAGAGAAACGCCTTTTCCGCCTGCATGAAGACGGTCTTT
GCCCATCGTGTCGTCTGTTCGGCACTACACATTATAAGGGACGCGTTCGGTTCGGCTTCGCAAAGCACGA
GGGCGGCGAAAAGTGGCTCATGGACGACAAGACTAAGGACGAGTATCTGACTTTACCGTTGTTGGAACGG
CCGCGCCCAACATGGAGCATGCCAAGCGACGAAGACGACGTACCGGGACGGAAATTCTACGTACACCACA
ATGGTTGGGAGAAAGTTAAGCAAGATAGTTTAGATAATAAAACGAGCAAAACCGAGAATAATCGAAGCGT
GGAACCACTCGATAAGGATAACCTGTTTAAATTCGACGTGTTCTTCGAGAACCTGGAACCCTGGGAACTT
GGTTTGCTTCTCTACTCATTAGAATTGGAAGAGGGGTTAGCCCACAAGTTTGGAATGGCAAAAGCGTTCG
GCTTCGGCTCGACAAAGATTGACGCCGACAAAATACTGTTACGTGAGGCTCCGAACGAGTGGCAAGATGC
TACCAATCGTAAGGACGACATGTTACGCAAGGGCTTCGGCGAGCTGACATCCTGGTTCGACAAGGATTGG
GACAAAGTCGAGCACATAGACGGTCTGCGTTCCTTACTTCAGATTCCGGAAGCGCTTTCAAGAGCCGAAG
TGCGCTACCCGGACCTTACGGAAGACGACCCAGAGAAGCCCCCGGGCTACGTGCAATTGTCTGATAAGAA
AGAGGGCCGCAAGTACTTGATCCGTCCCTGGCAACCTTGGTACTAAACCGGTCATCATCACCATCACCAT
TGAGTTTAAACCCGCTGATCAGCCTCGACTGTGCCTTCTAGTTGCCAGCCATCTGTTGTTTGCCCCTCCC
CCGTGCCTTCCTTGACCCTGGAAGGTGCCACTCCCACTGTCCTTTCCTAATAAAATGAGGAAATTGCATC
GCATTGTCTGAGTAGGTGTCATTCTATTCTGGGGGGTGGGGTGGGGCAGGACAGCAAGGGGGAGGATTGG
GAAGACAATAGCAGGCATGCTGGGGATGCGGTGGGCTCTATGGCTTCTGAGGCGGAAAGAACCAGCTGGG
GCTCGATACCGTCGACCTCTAGCTAGAGCTTGGCGTAATCATGGTCATAGCTGTTTCCTGTGTGAAATTG
TTATCCGCTCACAATTCCACACAACATACGAGCCGGAAGCATAAAGTGTAAAGCCTAGGATGCCTAATGA
GTGAGCTAACTCACATTAATTGCGTTGCGCTCACTGCCCGCTTTCCAGTCGGGAAACCTGTCGTGCCAGC
TGCATTAATGAATCGGCCAACGCGCGGGAAGAGGCGGTTTGCGTATTGGGCGCTCTTCCGCTTCCTCGCT
CACTGACTCGCTGCGCTCGGTCGTTCGGCTGCGGCGAGCGGTATCAGCTCACTCAAAGGCGGTAATACGG
TTATCCACAGAATCAGGGGATAACGCAGGAAAGAACATGTGAGCAAAAGGCCAGCAAAAGGCCAGGAACC
GTAAAAAGGCCGCGTTGCTGGCGTTTTTCCATAGGCTCCGCCCCCCTGACGAGCATCACAAAAATCGACG
CTCAAGTCAGAGGTGGCGAAACCCGACAGGACTATAAAGATACCAGGCGTTTCCCCCTGGAAGCTCCCTC
GTGCGCTCTCCTGTTCCGACCCTGCCGCTTACCGGATACCTGTCCGCCTTTCTCCCTTCGGGAAGCGTGG
CGCTTTCTCATAGCTCACGCTGTAGGTATCTCAGTTCGGTGTAGGTCGTTCGCTCCAAGCTGGGCTGTGT
GCACGAACCCCCCGTTCAGCCCGACCGCTGCGCCTTATCCGGTAACTATCGTCTTGAGTCCAACCCGGTA
AGACACGACTTATCGCCACTGGCAGCAGCCACTGGTAACAGGATTAGCAGAGCGAGGTATGTAGGCGGTG
CTACAGAGTTCTTGAAGTGGTGGCCTAACTACGGCTACACTAGAAGAACAGTATTTGGTATCTGCGCTCT
GCTGAAGCCAGTTACCTTCGGAAAAAGAGTTGGTAGCTCTTGATCCGGCAAACAAACCACCGCTGGTAGC
GGTGGTTTTTTTGTTTGCAAGCAGCAGATTACGCGCAGAAAAAAAGGATCTCAAGAAGATCCTTTGATCT
TTTCTACGGGGTCTGACACTCAGTGGAACGAAAACTCACGTTAAGGGATTTTGGTCATGAGATTATCAAA
AAGGATCTTCACCTAGATCCTTTTAAATTAAAAATGAAGTTTTAAATCAATCTAAAGTATATATGAGTAA
ACTTGGTCTGACAGTTACCAATGCTTAATCAGTGAGGCACCTATCTCAGCGATCTGTCTATTTCGTTCAT
CCATAGTTGCCTGACTCCCCGTCGTGTAG
Features (pLannotate 1.2.2; 13 found; start..end, strand, type, name):
    777..881     -  promoter       AmpR promoter: bla
    952..996     -  misc_feature   bom (fragment): basis of mobility region from pBR322
   1151..1530    +  enhancer       CMV enhancer: human cytomegalovirus immediate early enhancer
   1531..1734    +  promoter       CMV promoter: human cytomegalovirus (CMV) immediate early promoter
   5629..5853    +  polyA_signal   bGH poly(A) signal: bovine growth hormone polyadenylation signal
   5857..5878    +  promoter       SV40 promoter (fragment): SV40 enhancer and early promoter
   5883..5899    +  misc_feature   MCS (fragment): pBluescript multiple cloning site
   5948..5964    -  protein_bind   lac operator: The lac repressor binds to the lac operator to inhibit transcription in E. coli. This inhibition can be relieved by adding lactose or isopropyl-β-D-thiogalactopyranoside (IPTG). lac repressor encoded by lacI
   5972..6002    -  promoter       lac promoter: promoter for the E. coli lac operon
   6017..6038    -  protein_bind   CAP binding site: CAP binding activates transcription in the presence of cAMP. E. coli catabolite activator protein
   6051..6143    -  CDS            lacI (fragment): lac repressor; lacI; The lac repressor binds to the lac operator to inhibit transcription in E. coli. This inhibition can be relieved by adding lactose or isopropyl-β-D-thiogalactopyranoside (IPTG).
   6326..6914    -  rep_origin     ori: high-copy-number ColE1/pMB1/pBR322/pUC origin of replication
   7085..776     -  CDS            AmpR (across the origin): β-lactamase; bla; confers resistance to ampicillin, carbenicillin, and related antibiotics
