[The description below was written by a language model from this plasmid's Addgene catalogue record and pLannotate feature annotations shown in this document.]
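Description:
CMV-SynCas.v10 mammalian expression is a 7,169 bp pUC-based plasmid for transient expression of a synthetic Cas protein, SynCas.v10, in mammalian cells. It is maintained in E. coli through a high-copy ColE1/pUC-type origin of replication and selected with ampicillin via the β-lactamase gene and its native bla promoter. The backbone also carries typical cloning-vector remnants: a lac promoter, lac operator and CAP binding site, short fragments of lacI, a pBluescript multiple cloning site, the pBR322 bom region and an SV40 promoter. All appear to be vestigial and play no evident role in the expression cassette. No mammalian selection marker or reporter is annotated.

The payload is a single RNA polymerase II expression unit. The human cytomegalovirus immediate-early enhancer and promoter drive strong constitutive transcription, and the bovine growth hormone polyadenylation signal terminates and stabilises the message. The roughly 3.9 kb stretch between these elements is not annotated by the automated feature caller, which is consistent with a synthetic, non-catalogued coding sequence. It corresponds in position and approximate length to the 3,801 bp SynCas.v10 insert listed in the catalogue, which was introduced by Gibson assembly. The record does not state whether the protein carries epitope tags or nuclear localisation signals, nor does it identify the Cas family from which the design derives. No guide RNA cassette is annotated, so a guide would presumably be supplied from a separate construct.

The stated purpose is expression of SynCas.v10 for analysis of RNA knockdown, indicating use as the effector component in RNA-targeting assays in cultured mammalian cells.
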