Addgene plasmid #208589: CMV-SynCas.v10 mammalian expression
Purpose: Expression of SynCas.v10 for analysis of RNA knockdown
Depositing lab: Omar Akbari. Depositing organization: University of California, San Diego (UCSD). Publication: Parasitic nematode fatty acid- and retinol-binding proteins compromise host immunity by interfering with host lipid signaling pathways. Parks SC, Nguyen S, Nasrolahi S, Bhat C, Juncaj D, Lu D, Ramaswamy R, Dhillon H, Fujiwara H, Buchman A, Akbari OS, Yamanaka N, Boulanger MJ, Dillman AR. PLoS Pathog. 2021 Oct 29;17(10):e1010027. doi: 10.1371/journal.ppat.1010027. eCollection 2021 Oct. PubMed 34714893.
Backbone
  Vector backbone: pUC
  Backbone size w/o insert (bp): 3368
  Total vector size (bp): 7169
  Vector type: Mammalian Expression
Growth in bacteria
  Bacterial resistance: Ampicillin, 100 μg/mL
  Growth temperature: 37°C
  Growth strain: DH5alpha
  Copy number: High Copy
Gene/Insert
  Gene/Insert name: SynCas.v10
  Species: Synthetic
  Insert size (bp): 3801
  Promoter: CMV
  Cloning method: Gibson Cloning
  Sequencing primers: 5′ ctggtttagtgaaccgtcag
Terms and licenses: Academic/Nonprofit Terms; Industry Terms: Not Available to Industry
Depositor comments: Please visit https://doi.org/10.1101/2024.02.23.581838 for bioRxiv preprint.
How to cite: CMV-SynCas.v10 mammalian expression was a gift from Omar Akbari (Addgene plasmid # 208589 ; http://n2t.net/addgene:208589 ; RRID:Addgene_208589)
